>Addgene plasmid #183320 | CROP_C9_Puro_ROS1 | addgene full sequence | sequence record 362801 | Addgene NGS Result
GGAATTGTGAGCGGATAACAATTTCACACAGGAAACAGCTATGACCATGATTACGCCAAGCGCGCAATTA
ACCCTCACTAAAGGGAACAAAAGCTGGAGCTGCAAGCTTAATGTAGTCTTATGCAATACTCTTGTAGTCT
TGCAACATGGTAACGATGAGTTAGCAACATGCCTTACAAGGAGAGAAAAAGCACCGTGCATGCCGATTGG
TGGAAGTAAGGTGGTACGATCGTGCCTTATTAGGAAGGCAACAGACGGGTCTGACATGGATTGGACGAAC
CACTGAATTGCCGCATTGCAGAGATATTGTATTTAAGTGCCTAGCTCGATACATAAACGGGTCTCTCTGG
TTAGACCAGATCTGAGCCTGGGAGCTCTCTGGCTAACTAGGGAACCCACTGCTTAAGCCTCAATAAAGCT
TGCCTTGAGTGCTTCAAGTAGTGTGTGCCCGTCTGTTGTGTGACTCTGGTAACTAGAGATCCCTCAGACC
CTTTTAGTCAGTGTGGAAAATCTCTAGCAGTGGCGCCCGAACAGGGACTTGAAAGCGAAAGGGAAACCAG
AGGAGCTCTCTCGACGCAGGACTCGGCTTGCTGAAGCGCGCACGGCAAGAGGCGAGGGGCGGCGACTGGT
GAGTACGCCAAAAATTTTGACTAGCGGAGGCTAGAAGGAGAGAGATGGGTGCGAGAGCGTCAGTATTAAG
CGGGGGAGAATTAGATCGCGATGGGAAAAAATTCGGTTAAGGCCAGGGGGAAAGAAAAAATATAAATTAA
AACATATAGTATGGGCAAGCAGGGAGCTAGAACGATTCGCAGTTAATCCTGGCCTGTTAGAAACATCAGA
AGGCTGTAGACAAATACTGGGACAGCTACAACCATCCCTTCAGACAGGATCAGAAGAACTTAGATCATTA
TATAATACAGTAGCAACCCTCTATTGTGTGCATCAAAGGATAGAGATAAAAGACACCAAGGAAGCTTTAG
ACAAGATAGAGGAAGAGCAAAACAAAAGTAAGACCACCGCACAGCAAGCGGCCGCTGATCTTCAGACCTG
GAGGAGGAGATATGAGGGACAATTGGAGAAGTGAATTATATAAATATAAAGTAGTAAAAATTGAACCATT
AGGAGTAGCACCCACCAAGGCAAAGAGAAGAGTGGTGCAGAGAGAAAAAAGAGCAGTGGGAATAGGAGCT
TTGTTCCTTGGGTTCTTGGGAGCAGCAGGAAGCACTATGGGCGCAGCGTCAATGACGCTGACGGTACAGG
CCAGACAATTATTGTCTGGTATAGTGCAGCAGCAGAACAATTTGCTGAGGGCTATTGAGGCGCAACAGCA
TCTGTTGCAACTCACAGTCTGGGGCATCAAGCAGCTCCAGGCAAGAATCCTGGCTGTGGAAAGATACCTA
AAGGATCAACAGCTCCTGGGGATTTGGGGTTGCTCTGGAAAACTCATTTGCACCACTGCTGTGCCTTGGA
ATGCTAGTTGGAGTAATAAATCTCTGGAACAGATTTGGAATCACACGACCTGGATGGAGTGGGACAGAGA
AATTAACAATTACACAAGCTTAATACACTCCTTAATTGAAGAATCGCAAAACCAGCAAGAAAAGAATGAA
CAAGAATTATTGGAATTAGATAAATGGGCAAGTTTGTGGAATTGGTTTAACATAACAAATTGGCTGTGGT
ATATAAAATTATTCATAATGATAGTAGGAGGCTTGGTAGGTTTAAGAATAGTTTTTGCTGTACTTTCTAT
AGTGAATAGAGTTAGGCAGGGATATTCACCATTATCGTTTCAGAATCTTGAGACAAATGGCAGTATTCAT
CCACAATTTTAAAAGAAAAGGGGGGATTGGGGGGTACAGTGCAGGGGAAAGAATAGTAGACATAATAGCA
ACAGACATACAAACTAAAGAATTACAAAAACAAATTACAAAAATTCAAAATTTTCGGGTTTATTACAGGG
ACAGCAGAGATCCACTTTGGCGCCGGCTCGAGGGGGCCCGGGTGCAAAGATGGATAAAGTTTTAAACAGA
GAGGAATCTTTGCAGCTAATGGACCTTCTAGGTCTTGAAAGGAGTGGGAATTGGCTCCGTAGGTCTTGAA
AGGAGTGGGAATTGGCTCCGGTGCCCGTCAGTGGGCAGAGCGCACATCGCCCACAGTCCCCGAGAAGTTG
GGGGGAGGGGTCGGCAATTGATCCGGTGCCTAGAGAAGGTGGCGCGGGGTAAACTGGGAAAGTGATGTCG
TGTACTGGCTCCGCCTTTTTCCCGAGGGTGGGGGAGAACCGTATATAAGTGCAGTAGTCGCCGTGAACGT
TCTTTTTCGCAACGGGTTTGCCGCCAGAACACAGGACCGGTTCTAGAGCGCTGCCACCATGGACAAGAAG
TACAGCATCGGCCTGGACATCGGCACCAACTCTGTGGGCTGGGCCGTGATCACCGACGAGTACAAGGTGC
CCAGCAAGAAATTCAAGGTGCTGGGCAACACCGACCGGCACAGCATCAAGAAGAACCTGATCGGAGCCCT
GCTGTTCGACAGCGGCGAAACAGCCGAGGCCACCCGGCTGAAGAGAACCGCCAGAAGAAGATACACCAGA
CGGAAGAACCGGATCTGCTATCTGCAAGAGATCTTCAGCAACGAGATGGCCAAGGTGGACGACAGCTTCT
TCCACAGACTGGAAGAGTCCTTCCTGGTGGAAGAGGATAAGAAGCACGAGCGGCACCCCATCTTCGGCAA
CATCGTGGACGAGGTGGCCTACCACGAGAAGTACCCCACCATCTACCACCTGAGAAAGAAACTGGTGGAC
AGCACCGACAAGGCCGACCTGCGGCTGATCTATCTGGCCCTGGCCCACATGATCAAGTTCCGGGGCCACT
TCCTGATCGAGGGCGACCTGAACCCCGACAACAGCGACGTGGACAAGCTGTTCATCCAGCTGGTGCAGAC
CTACAACCAGCTGTTCGAGGAAAACCCCATCAACGCCAGCGGCGTGGACGCCAAGGCCATCCTGTCTGCC
AGACTGAGCAAGAGCAGACGGCTGGAAAATCTGATCGCCCAGCTGCCCGGCGAGAAGAAGAATGGCCTGT
TCGGAAACCTGATTGCCCTGAGCCTGGGCCTGACCCCCAACTTCAAGAGCAACTTCGACCTGGCCGAGGA
TGCCAAACTGCAGCTGAGCAAGGACACCTACGACGACGACCTGGACAACCTGCTGGCCCAGATCGGCGAC
CAGTACGCCGACCTGTTTCTGGCCGCCAAGAACCTGTCCGACGCCATCCTGCTGAGCGACATCCTGAGAG
TGAACACCGAGATCACCAAGGCCCCCCTGAGCGCCTCTATGATCAAGAGATACGACGAGCACCACCAGGA
CCTGACCCTGCTGAAAGCTCTCGTGCGGCAGCAGCTGCCTGAGAAGTACAAAGAGATTTTCTTCGACCAG
AGCAAGAACGGCTACGCCGGCTACATTGACGGCGGAGCCAGCCAGGAAGAGTTCTACAAGTTCATCAAGC
CCATCCTGGAAAAGATGGACGGCACCGAGGAACTGCTCGTGAAGCTGAACAGAGAGGACCTGCTGCGGAA
GCAGCGGACCTTCGACAACGGCAGCATCCCCCACCAGATCCACCTGGGAGAGCTGCACGCCATTCTGCGG
CGGCAGGAAGATTTTTACCCATTCCTGAAGGACAACCGGGAAAAGATCGAGAAGATCCTGACCTTCCGCA
TCCCCTACTACGTGGGCCCTCTGGCCAGGGGAAACAGCAGATTCGCCTGGATGACCAGAAAGAGCGAGGA
AACCATCACCCCCTGGAACTTCGAGGAAGTGGTGGACAAGGGCGCTTCCGCCCAGAGCTTCATCGAGCGG
ATGACCAACTTCGATAAGAACCTGCCCAACGAGAAGGTGCTGCCCAAGCACAGCCTGCTGTACGAGTACT
TCACCGTGTATAACGAGCTGACCAAAGTGAAATACGTGACCGAGGGAATGAGAAAGCCCGCCTTCCTGAG
CGGCGAGCAGAAAAAGGCCATCGTGGACCTGCTGTTCAAGACCAACCGGAAAGTGACCGTGAAGCAGCTG
AAAGAGGACTACTTCAAGAAAATCGAGTGCTTCGACTCCGTGGAAATCTCCGGCGTGGAAGATCGGTTCA
ACGCCTCCCTGGGCACATACCACGATCTGCTGAAAATTATCAAGGACAAGGACTTCCTGGACAATGAGGA
AAACGAGGACATTCTGGAAGATATCGTGCTGACCCTGACACTGTTTGAGGACAGAGAGATGATCGAGGAA
CGGCTGAAAACCTATGCCCACCTGTTCGACGACAAAGTGATGAAGCAGCTGAAGCGGCGGAGATACACCG
GCTGGGGCAGGCTGAGCCGGAAGCTGATCAACGGCATCCGGGACAAGCAGTCCGGCAAGACAATCCTGGA
TTTCCTGAAGTCCGACGGCTTCGCCAACAGAAACTTCATGCAGCTGATCCACGACGACAGCCTGACCTTT
AAAGAGGACATCCAGAAAGCCCAGGTGTCCGGCCAGGGCGATAGCCTGCACGAGCACATTGCCAATCTGG
CCGGCAGCCCCGCCATTAAGAAGGGCATCCTGCAGACAGTGAAGGTGGTGGACGAGCTCGTGAAAGTGAT
GGGCCGGCACAAGCCCGAGAACATCGTGATCGAAATGGCCAGAGAGAACCAGACCACCCAGAAGGGACAG
AAGAACAGCCGCGAGAGAATGAAGCGGATCGAAGAGGGCATCAAAGAGCTGGGCAGCCAGATCCTGAAAG
AACACCCCGTGGAAAACACCCAGCTGCAGAACGAGAAGCTGTACCTGTACTACCTGCAGAATGGGCGGGA
TATGTACGTGGACCAGGAACTGGACATCAACCGGCTGTCCGACTACGATGTGGACCATATCGTGCCTCAG
AGCTTTCTGAAGGACGACTCCATCGACAACAAGGTGCTGACCAGAAGCGACAAGAACCGGGGCAAGAGCG
ACAACGTGCCCTCCGAAGAGGTCGTGAAGAAGATGAAGAACTACTGGCGGCAGCTGCTGAACGCCAAGCT
GATTACCCAGAGAAAGTTCGACAATCTGACCAAGGCCGAGAGAGGCGGCCTGAGCGAACTGGATAAGGCC
GGCTTCATCAAGAGACAGCTGGTGGAAACCCGGCAGATCACAAAGCACGTGGCACAGATCCTGGACTCCC
GGATGAACACTAAGTACGACGAGAATGACAAGCTGATCCGGGAAGTGAAAGTGATCACCCTGAAGTCCAA
GCTGGTGTCCGATTTCCGGAAGGATTTCCAGTTTTACAAAGTGCGCGAGATCAACAACTACCACCACGCC
CACGACGCCTACCTGAACGCCGTCGTGGGAACCGCCCTGATCAAAAAGTACCCTAAGCTGGAAAGCGAGT
TCGTGTACGGCGACTACAAGGTGTACGACGTGCGGAAGATGATCGCCAAGAGCGAGCAGGAAATCGGCAA
GGCTACCGCCAAGTACTTCTTCTACAGCAACATCATGAACTTTTTCAAGACCGAGATTACCCTGGCCAAC
GGCGAGATCCGGAAGCGGCCTCTGATCGAGACAAACGGCGAAACCGGGGAGATCGTGTGGGATAAGGGCC
GGGATTTTGCCACCGTGCGGAAAGTGCTGAGCATGCCCCAAGTGAATATCGTGAAAAAGACCGAGGTGCA
GACAGGCGGCTTCAGCAAAGAGTCTATCCTGCCCAAGAGGAACAGCGATAAGCTGATCGCCAGAAAGAAG
GACTGGGACCCTAAGAAGTACGGCGGCTTCGACAGCCCCACCGTGGCCTATTCTGTGCTGGTGGTGGCCA
AAGTGGAAAAGGGCAAGTCCAAGAAACTGAAGAGTGTGAAAGAGCTGCTGGGGATCACCATCATGGAAAG
AAGCAGCTTCGAGAAGAATCCCATCGACTTTCTGGAAGCCAAGGGCTACAAAGAAGTGAAAAAGGACCTG
ATCATCAAGCTGCCTAAGTACTCCCTGTTCGAGCTGGAAAACGGCCGGAAGAGAATGCTGGCCTCTGCCG
GCGAACTGCAGAAGGGAAACGAACTGGCCCTGCCCTCCAAATATGTGAACTTCCTGTACCTGGCCAGCCA
CTATGAGAAGCTGAAGGGCTCCCCCGAGGATAATGAGCAGAAACAGCTGTTTGTGGAACAGCACAAGCAC
TACCTGGACGAGATCATCGAGCAGATCAGCGAGTTCTCCAAGAGAGTGATCCTGGCCGACGCTAATCTGG
ACAAAGTGCTGTCCGCCTACAACAAGCACCGGGATAAGCCCATCAGAGAGCAGGCCGAGAATATCATCCA
CCTGTTTACCCTGACCAATCTGGGAGCCCCTGCCGCCTTCAAGTACTTTGACACCACCATCGACCGGAAG
AGGTACACCAGCACCAAAGAGGTGCTGGACGCCACCCTGATCCACCAGAGCATCACCGGCCTGTACGAGA
CACGGATCGACCTGTCTCAGCTGGGAGGCGACAAGCGACCTGCCGCCACAAAGAAGGCTGGACAGGCTAA
GAAGAAGAAAGATTACAAAGACGATGACGATAAGGGATCCGGCGCAACAAACTTCTCTCTGCTGAAACAA
GCCGGAGATGTCGAAGAGAATCCTGGACCGATGACCGAGTACAAGCCCACGGTGCGCCTCGCCACCCGCG
ACGACGTCCCCAGGGCCGTACGCACCCTCGCCGCCGCGTTCGCCGACTACCCCGCCACGCGCCACACCGT
CGATCCGGACCGCCACATCGAGCGGGTCACCGAGCTGCAAGAACTCTTCCTCACGCGCGTCGGGCTCGAC
ATCGGCAAGGTGTGGGTCGCGGACGACGGCGCCGCCGTGGCGGTCTGGACCACGCCGGAGAGCGTCGAAG
CGGGGGCGGTGTTCGCCGAGATCGGCCCGCGCATGGCCGAGTTGAGCGGTTCCCGGCTGGCCGCGCAGCA
ACAGATGGAAGGCCTCCTGGCGCCGCACCGGCCCAAGGAGCCCGCGTGGTTCCTGGCCACCGTCGGAGTC
TCGCCCGACCACCAGGGCAAGGGTCTGGGCAGCGCCGTCGTGCTCCCCGGAGTGGAGGCGGCCGAGCGCG
CCGGGGTGCCCGCCTTCCTGGAGACCTCCGCGCCCCGCAACCTCCCCTTCTACGAGCGGCTCGGCTTCAC
CGTCACCGCCGACGTCGAGGTGCCCGAAGGACCGCGCACCTGGTGCATGACCCGCAAGCCCGGTGCCTGA
ACGCGTTAAGTCGACAATCAACCTCTGGATTACAAAATTTGTGAAAGATTGACTGGTATTCTTAACTATG
TTGCTCCTTTTACGCTATGTGGATACGCTGCTTTAATGCCTTTGTATCATGCTATTGCTTCCCGTATGGC
TTTCATTTTCTCCTCCTTGTATAAATCCTGGTTGCTGTCTCTTTATGAGGAGTTGTGGCCCGTTGTCAGG
CAACGTGGCGTGGTGTGCACTGTGTTTGCTGACGCAACCCCCACTGGTTGGGGCATTGCCACCACCTGTC
AGCTCCTTTCCGGGACTTTCGCTTTCCCCCTCCCTATTGCCACGGCGGAACTCATCGCCGCCTGCCTTGC
CCGCTGCTGGACAGGGGCTCGGCTGTTGGGCACTGACAATTCCGTGGTGTTGTCGGGGAAATCATCGTCC
TTTCCTTGGCTGCTCGCCTGTGTTGCCACCTGGATTCTGCGCGGGACGTCCTTCTGCTACGTCCCTTCGG
CCCTCAATCCAGCGGACCTTCCTTCCCGCGGCCTGCTGCCGGCTCTGCGGCCTCTTCCGCGTCTTCGCCT
TCGCCCTCAGACGAGTCGGATCTCCCTTTGGGCCGCCTCCCCGCGTCGACTTTAAGACCAATGACTTACA
AGGCAGCTGTAGATCTTAGCCACTTTTTAAAAGAAAAGGGGGGACTGGAAGGGCTAATTCACTCCCAACG
AAGACAAGATTTCACCATTATCGTTTCAGACCCACCTCCCAACCCCGAGGGGACCCAGAGAGGGCCTATT
TCCCATGATTCCTTCATATTTGCATATACGATACAAGGCTGTTAGAGAGATAATTAGAATTAATTTGACT
GTAAACACAAAGATATTAGTACAAAATACGTGACGTAGAAAGTAATAATTTCTTGGGTAGTTTGCAGTTT
TAAAATTATGTTTTAAAATGGACTATCATATGCTTACCGTAACTTGAAAGTATTTCGATTTCTTGGCTTT
ATATATCTTGTGGAAAGGACGAAACACCGAGGCTGTGTCTGTAGTACAAGTTTTAGAGCTAGAAATAGCA
AGTTAAAATAAGGCTAGTCCGTTATCAACTTGAAAAAGTGGCACCGAGTCGGTGCTTTTTTAAGCTTGGC
GTAACTAGATCTTGAGACACTGCTTTTTGCTTGTACTGGGTCTCTCTGGTTAGACCAGATCTGAGCCTGG
GAGCTCTCTGGCTAACTAGGGAACCCACTGCTTAAGCCTCAATAAAGCTTGCCTTGAGTGCTTCAAGTAG
TGTGTGCCCGTCTGTTGTGTGACTCTGGTAACTAGAGATCCCTCAGACCCTTTTAGTCAGTGTGGAAAAT
CTCTAGCAGTACGTATAGTAGTTCATGTCATCTTATTATTCAGTATTTATAACTTGCAAAGAAATGAATA
TCAGAGAGTGAGAGGAACTTGTTTATTGCAGCTTATAATGGTTACAAATAAAGCAATAGCATCACAAATT
TCACAAATAAAGCATTTTTTTCACTGCATTCTAGTTGTGGTTTGTCCAAACTCATCAATGTATCTTATCA
TGTCTGGCTCTAGCTATCCCGCCCCTAACTCCGCCCATCCCGCCCCTAACTCCGCCCAGTTCCGCCCATT
CTCCGCCCCATGGCTGACTAATTTTTTTTATTTATGCAGAGGCCGAGGCCGCCTCGGCCTCTGAGCTATT
CCAGAAGTAGTGAGGAGGCTTTTTTGGAGGCCTAGGGACGTACCCAATTCGCCCTATAGTGAGTCGTATT
ACGCGCGCTCACTGGCCGTCGTTTTACAACGTCGTGACTGGGAAAACCCTGGCGTTACCCAACTTAATCG
CCTTGCAGCACATCCCCCTTTCGCCAGCTGGCGTAATAGCGAAGAGGCCCGCACCGATCGCCCTTCCCAA
CAGTTGCGCAGCCTGAATGGCGAATGGG
[124 nt withheld, positions 9129-9252]
C
[91 nt withheld, positions 9254-9344]
A
[49 nt withheld, positions 9346-9394]
CCTTTGACGTTGGAGTCCACGTTCTTT
[37 nt withheld, positions 9422-9458]
ACCCTATCTCGGTCTATTCTTTTGATTTATAAGGGATTTTGCCGATTTCGGCCTATTGGTTAAAAAATGA
GCTGATTTAACAAAAATTTAACGCGAATTTTAACAAAATATTAACGCTTACAATTTAGGTGGCACTTTTC
GGGGAAATGTGCGCGGAACCCCTATTTGTTTATTTTTCTAAATACATTCAAATATGTATCCGCTCATGAG
ACAATAACCCTGATAAATGCTTCAATAATATTGAAAAAGGAAGAGTATGAGTATTCAACATTTCCGTGTC
GCCCTTATTCCCTTTTTTGCGGCATTTTGCCTTCCTGTTTTTGCTCACCCAGAAACGCTGGTGAAAGTAA
AAGATGCTGAAGATCAGTTGGGTGCACGAGTGGGTTACATCGAACTGGATCTCAACAGCGGTAAGATCCT
TGAGAGTTTTCGCCCCGAAGAACGTTTTCCAATGATGAGCACTTTTAAAGTTCTGCTATGTGGCGCGGTA
TTATCCCGTATTGACGCCGGGCAAGAGCAACTCGGTCGCCGCATACACTATTCTCAGAATGACTTGGTTG
AGTACTCACCAGTCACAGAAAAGCATCTTACGGATGGCATGACAGTAAGAGAATTATGCAGTGCTGCCAT
AACCATGAGTGATAACACTGCGGCCAACTTACTTCTGACAACGATCGGAGGACCGAAGGAGCTAACCGCT
TTTTTGCACAACATGGGGGATCATGTAACTCGCCTTGATCGTTGGGAACCGGAGCTGAATGAAGCCATAC
CAAACGACGAGCGTGACACCACGATGCCTGTAGCAATGGCAACAACGTTGCGCAAACTATTAACTGGCGA
ACTACTTACTCTAGCTTCCCGGCAACAATTAATAGACTGGATGGAGGCGGATAAAGTTGCAGGACCACTT
CTGCGCTCGGCCCTTCCGGCTGGCTGGTTTATTGCTGATAAATCTGGAGCCGGTGAGCGTGGGTCTCGCG
GTATCATTGCAGCACTGGGGCCAGATGGTAAGCCCTCCCGTATCGTAGTTATCTACACGACGGGGAGTCA
GGCAACTATGGATGAACGAAATAGACAGATCGCTGAGATAGGTGCCTCACTGATTAAGCATTGGTAACTG
TCAGACCAAGTTTACTCATATATACTTTAGATTGATTTAAAACTTCATTTTTAATTTAAAAGGATCTAGG
TGAAGATCCTTTTTGATAATCTCATGACCAAAATCCCTTAACGTGAGTTTTCGTTCCACTGAGCGTCAGA
CCCCGTAGAAAAGATCAAAGGATCTTCTTGAGATCCTTTTTTTCTGCGCGTAATCTGCTGCTTGCAAACA
AAAAAACCACCGCTACCAGCGGTGGTTTGTTTGCCGGATCAAGAGCTACCAACTCTTTTTCCGAAGGTAA
CTGGCTTCAGCAGAGCGCAGATACCAAATACTGTTCTTCTAGTGTAGCCGTAGTTAGGCCACCACTTCAA
GAACTCTGTAGCACCGCCTACATACCTCGCTCTGCTAATCCTGTTACCAGTGGCTGCTGCCAGTGGCGAT
AAGTCGTGTCTTACCGGGTTGGACTCAAGACGATAGTTACCGGATAAGGCGCAGCGGTCGGGCTGAACGG
GGGGTTCGTGCACACAGCCCAGCTTGGAGCGAACGACCTACACCGAACTGAGATACCTACAGCGTGAGCT
ATGAGAAAGCGCCACGCTTCCCGAAGGGAGAAAGGCGGACAGGTATCCGGTAAGCGGCAGGGTCGGAACA
GGAGAGCGCACGAGGGAGCTTCCAGGGGGAAACGCCTGGTATCTTTATAGTCCTGTCGGGTTTCGCCACC
TCTGACTTGAGCGTCGATTTTTGTGATGCTCGTCAGGGGGGCGGAGCCTATGGAAAAACGCCAGCAACGC
GGCCTTTTTACGGTTCCTGGCCTTTTGCTGGCCTTTTGCTCACATGTTCTTTCCTGCGTTATCCCCTGAT
TCTGTGGATAACCGTATTACCGCCTTTGAGTGAGCTGATACCGCTCGCCGCAGCCGAACGACCGAGCGCA
GCGAGTCAGTGAGCGAGGAAGCGGAAGAGCGCCCAATACGCAAACCGCCTCTCCCCGCGCGTTGGCCGAT
TCATTAATGCAGCTGGCACGACAGGTTTCCCGACTGGAAAGCGGGCAGTGAGCGCAACGCAATTAATGTG
AGTTAGCTCACTCATTAGGCACCCCAGGCTTTACACTTTATGCTTCCGGCTCGTATGTTGTGT
Features (pLannotate 1.2.2; 30 found; start..end, strand, type, name):
      1..23      +  protein_bind   lac operator (fragment): The lac repressor binds to the lac operator to inhibit transcription in E. coli. This inhibition can be relieved by adding lactose or isopropyl-β-D-thiogalactopyranoside (IPTG). lac repressor encoded by lacI
     66..84      +  promoter       T3 promoter: promoter for bacteriophage T3 RNA polymerase
    112..338     +  promoter       RSV promoter: Rous sarcoma virus enhancer/promoter
    339..519     +  LTR            5' LTR (truncated): truncated 5' long terminal repeat (LTR) from HIV-1
    566..691     +  misc_feature   HIV-1 Ψ: packaging signal of human immunodeficiency virus type 1
    675..1038    +  CDS            HIV-1 gag (fragment): gag protein from human immunodeficiency virus 1; gag
   1184..1417    +  misc_feature   RRE: The Rev response element (RRE) of HIV-1 allows for Rev-dependent mRNA export from the nucleus to the cytoplasm.
   1827..1944    +  misc_feature   cPPT/CTS: central polypurine tract and central termination sequence of HIV-1
   2010..2076    +  CDS            small t antigen (fragment): SV40 (simian virus 40) small t antigen
   2090..2107    +  CDS            small t antigen (fragment): SV40 (simian virus 40) small t antigen
   2133..2344    +  promoter       EF-1α core promoter: core promoter for human elongation factor EF-1α
   2369..6472    +  CDS            Cas9: Cas9 (Csn1) endonuclease from the Streptococcus pyogenes Type II CRISPR/Cas system generates RNA-guided double strand breaks in DNA
   6611..7210    +  CDS            PuroR (fragment): puromycin N-acetyltransferase; pac from Streptomyces; confers resistance to puromycin
   7226..7814    +  misc_feature   WPRE: woodchuck hepatitis virus posttranscriptional regulatory element
   7810..7920    +  CDS            nef (fragment): NEF_HV1LA - Experimental evidence at protein level: Swiss-Prot protein existence level 1. Extracellular Nef protein targets CD4(+) T-lymphocytes for apoptosis by interacting with CXCR4 surface receptors. From Human immunodeficiency virus type 1 group M subtype B (isolate Lai) (HIV-1).
   7940..7966    +  CDS            Rev (fragment): human immunodeficiency virus 1 (HIV-1) Rev protein; rev; enhances nuclear export of unspliced and incompletely spliced viral mRNAs
   7970..8210    +  promoter       U6 promoter: RNA polymerase III promoter for human U6 snRNA
   8240..8315    +  misc_RNA       gRNA scaffold: guide RNA scaffold for the Streptococcus pyogenes CRISPR/Cas9 system
   8368..8548    +  LTR            5' LTR (truncated): truncated 5' long terminal repeat (LTR) from HIV-1
   8626..8747    +  polyA_signal   SV40 poly(A) signal: SV40 polyadenylation signal
   8787..8922    +  rep_origin     SV40 ori: SV40 origin of replication
   8943..8961    -  promoter       T7 promoter: promoter for bacteriophage T7 RNA polymerase
   8969..9124    +  CDS            lacZα (fragment): LacZα fragment of β-galactosidase; lacZ fragment
   9129..9557    +  rep_origin     f1 ori (sequence partly withheld): f1 bacteriophage origin of replication; arrow indicates direction of (+) strand synthesis
   9610..9714    +  promoter       AmpR promoter: bla
   9715..10575   +  CDS            AmpR: β-lactamase; bla; confers resistance to ampicillin, carbenicillin, and related antibiotics
  10746..11334   +  rep_origin     ori: high-copy-number ColE1/pMB1/pBR322/pUC origin of replication
  11517..11609   +  CDS            lacI (fragment): lac repressor; lacI; The lac repressor binds to the lac operator to inhibit transcription in E. coli. This inhibition can be relieved by adding lactose or isopropyl-β-D-thiogalactopyranoside (IPTG).
  11622..11643   +  protein_bind   CAP binding site: CAP binding activates transcription in the presence of cAMP. E. coli catabolite activator protein
  11658..11688   +  promoter       lac promoter: promoter for the E. coli lac operon
