[The description below was written by a language model from this plasmid's Addgene catalogue record and pLannotate feature annotations shown in this document.]
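Description:
CROP_C9_Puro_ROS1 is an all-in-one lentiviral CRISPR knockout plasmid built on the CROPseq backbone, carrying both Streptococcus pyogenes Cas9 and a single guide RNA directed against the ROS1 gene. It is propagated in E. coli as a high-copy plasmid through a ColE1/pUC-type origin with ampicillin selection (AmpR), and a recombination-tolerant strain is the recorded host, as is usual for LTR-containing vectors. The bacterial backbone also carries an f1 origin, an SV40 origin and poly(A) signal, T3/T7 promoters and remnants of the lac region.

The viral portion follows a third-generation layout. An RSV promoter drives a truncated HIV-1 5' LTR, followed by the Ψ packaging signal with a gag fragment, the RRE for Rev-dependent export of the genomic RNA, and the cPPT/CTS. An EF-1α core promoter then drives the Cas9 coding sequence, with a puromycin N-acetyltransferase gene just downstream for selecting transduced cells. The element linking Cas9 and PuroR is not annotated, so the record does not show how the two are co-expressed. A WPRE follows to enhance transcript expression.

As is characteristic of the CROPseq design, the human U6 promoter, the guide and the gRNA scaffold sit immediately upstream of the annotated truncated 3' LTR. In that design the cassette lies within the LTR, so it is copied during reverse transcription and also appears in the polyadenylated Pol II transcript, which lets guide identity be read in RNA sequencing.

The associated publication describes screening of cancer vulnerabilities in perfusable ex vivo cultures, and this construct supplies a ROS1-targeting knockout reagent for such work.
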