Addgene plasmid #183320: CROP_C9_Puro_ROS1
Purpose: All-in-One CRISPRko system with a guide RNA that targets ROS1 gene
Depositing lab: Prashant Mali. Depositing organization: University of California, San Diego (UCSD). Publication: Integrated genome and tissue engineering enables screening of cancer vulnerabilities in physiologically relevant perfusable ex vivo cultures. Hu M, Lei XY, Larson JD, McAlonis M, Ford K, McDonald D, Mach K, Rusert JM, Wechsler-Reya RJ, Mali P. Biomaterials. 2022 Jan;280:121276. doi: 10.1016/j.biomaterials.2021.121276. Epub 2021 Dec 2. PubMed 34890975.
Backbone
  Vector backbone: CROPseq
  Vector type: Lentiviral
Growth in bacteria
  Bacterial resistance: Ampicillin, 100 μg/mL
  Growth temperature: 37°C
  Growth strain: NEB Stable
  Copy number: High Copy
Gene/Insert
  Gene/Insert name: ROS1
  gRNA/shRNA sequence: AGGCTGTGTCTGTAGTACAA
  Species: Synthetic
  Cloning method: Gibson Cloning
Terms and licenses: Academic/Nonprofit Terms; Industry Terms: Not Available to Industry
How to cite: CROP_C9_Puro_ROS1 was a gift from Prashant Mali (Addgene plasmid # 183320 ; http://n2t.net/addgene:183320 ; RRID:Addgene_183320)
